Addgene plasmid #69864: His-GIV-CTs
Purpose: Express His tagged GIV-CTs (1660–1870).
Depositing lab: Pradipta Ghosh. Depositing organization: University of California, San Diego (UCSD). Publication: A GDI (AGS3) and a GEF (GIV) regulate autophagy by balancing G protein activity and growth factor signals. Garcia-Marcos M, Ear J, Farquhar MG, Ghosh P. Mol Biol Cell. 2011 Mar 1;22(5):673-86. doi: 10.1091/mbc.E10-08-0738. Epub 2011 Jan 5. PubMed 21209316.
Backbone
  Vector backbone: pET-28b
  Backbone size w/o insert (bp): 5369
  Total vector size (bp): 630
  Vector type: Bacterial Expression
Growth in bacteria
  Bacterial resistance: Kanamycin, 50 μg/mL
  Growth temperature: 37°C
  Growth strain: DH5alpha
  Copy number: High Copy
Gene/Insert
  Gene/Insert name: GIV/Girdin (alt name: His-GIV-CTs)
  Species: H. sapiens (human)
  Insert size (bp): 630
  Mutation: C terminal amino acids S1660-S1870 of human GIV.
  Entrez Gene: CCDC88A (a.k.a. APE, GIRDIN, GIV, GRDN, HkRP1, KIAA1212, PEHO, PEHOL)
  Promoter: T7
  Tag / fusion protein: His (N terminal on backbone)
  Cloning method: Restriction Enzyme; 5′ cloning site Nde I (not destroyed); 3′ cloning site EcoR I (not destroyed)
  Sequencing primers: 5′ T7; 3′ T7 Terminator
Terms and licenses: Academic/Nonprofit Terms; Industry Terms: Not Available to Industry
How to cite: His-GIV-CTs was a gift from Pradipta Ghosh (Addgene plasmid # 69864 ; http://n2t.net/addgene:69864 ; RRID:Addgene_69864)
