[The description below was written by a language model from this plasmid's Addgene catalogue record and pLannotate feature annotations shown in this document.]
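Description:
His-GIV-CTs is a bacterial expression plasmid built on the pET-28b backbone for producing a histidine-tagged C-terminal fragment of human GIV/Girdin (gene CCDC88A) in E. coli. The insert, about 630 bp, encodes residues S1660 to S1870 of the protein and was placed between the NdeI and EcoRI sites, both of which remain intact. This puts it in frame behind the vector's N-terminal His tag and thrombin cleavage site, so the tag can be used for metal-affinity purification and then removed by protease if desired. The feature table also detects a short His-tag fragment downstream of the insert, corresponding to the optional C-terminal tag of pET-28; the record describes only the N-terminal tag, and whether the downstream tag is translated depends on a stop codon that the record does not mention.

Expression is driven by the T7 promoter with an adjacent lac operator and the T7 gene 10 ribosome binding site, and ends at the T7 terminator. The plasmid carries lacI, so transcription is repressed until induction with IPTG in a host that supplies T7 RNA polymerase. Propagation relies on the pBR322-type ColE1 origin together with rop and the bom region, and selection is by kanamycin resistance. An f1 origin is also present. The small tetracycline-resistance and AmpR promoter fragments listed are backbone remnants rather than functional markers.

The catalogue's total vector size of 630 bp evidently repeats the insert size. The assembled sequence is 5,969 nt, consistent with backbone plus insert. The associated work concerns GIV as a G protein regulator in autophagy and growth factor signalling, and the stated purpose is simply expression of this His-tagged fragment.
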