Features (pLannotate 1.2.2; 21 found; start..end, strand, type, name):
     26..73      -  terminator     T7 terminator: transcription terminator for bacteriophage T7 RNA polymerase
     81..130     -  CDS            SET1 (fragment): solubility-enhancement tag derived from T7 phage gene 10B
    140..157     -  CDS            9xHis (fragment): 9xHis affinity tag
    204..839     -  CDS            CCDC88A (fragment): GRDN_HUMAN - Also known as APE From Homo sapiens (Human).
    843..860     -  CDS            thrombin site: thrombin recognition and cleavage site
    871..887     -  CDS            capTEV™ (fragment): composite tag for in vivo biotinylation, TEV protease cleavage, and 6xHis tagging
    906..928     -  RBS            RBS: efficient ribosome binding site from bacteriophage T7 gene 10 (Olins and Rangwala, 1989)
    943..967     -  protein_bind   lac operator: The lac repressor binds to the lac operator to inhibit transcription in E. coli. This inhibition can be relieved by adding lactose or isopropyl-β-D-thiogalactopyranoside (IPTG). lac repressor encoded by lacI
    968..986     -  promoter       T7 promoter: promoter for bacteriophage T7 RNA polymerase
   1008..1287    +  CDS            TcR (fragment): tetracycline efflux protein; tet; confers resistance to tetracycline
   1295..1372    +  promoter       lacI promoter: lacI
   1373..2455    +  CDS            lacI: lac repressor; lacI; The lac repressor binds to the lac operator to inhibit transcription in E. coli. This inhibition can be relieved by adding lactose or isopropyl-β-D-thiogalactopyranoside (IPTG).
   2468..2489    +  protein_bind   CAP binding site: CAP binding activates transcription in the presence of cAMP. E. coli catabolite activator protein
   2504..2795    +  CDS            TcR (fragment): tetracycline efflux protein; tet; confers resistance to tetracycline
   2867..3247    -  CDS            YPB1_ECOLX: Protein predicted: Swiss-Prot protein existence level 4. From Escherichia coli.
   3264..3455    +  CDS            rop: Rop protein, which maintains plasmids at low copy number; rop
   3557..3699    +  misc_feature   bom: basis of mobility region from pBR322
   3885..4473    -  rep_origin     ori: high-copy-number ColE1/pMB1/pBR322/pUC origin of replication
   4595..5410    +  CDS            KanR: aminoglycoside phosphotransferase; aph(3')-Ia; confers resistance to kanamycin in bacteria or G418 (Geneticin®) in eukaryotes
   5419..5476    -  promoter       AmpR promoter (fragment): bla
   5503..5958    -  rep_origin     f1 ori (sequence partly withheld): f1 bacteriophage origin of replication; arrow indicates direction of (+) strand synthesis
>Addgene plasmid #69864 | His-GIV-CTs | addgene full sequence | sequence record 127199 | Addgene assembled full plasmid sequence
ATCCGGATATAGTTCCTCCTTTCAGCAAAAAACCCCTCAAGACCCGTTTAGAGGCCCCAAGGGGTTATGC
TAGTTATTGCTCAGCGGTGGCAGCAGCCAACTCAGCTTCCTTTCGGGCTTTGTTAGCAGCCGGATCTCAG
TGGTGGTGGTGGTGGTGCTCGAGTGCGGCCGCAAGCTTGTCGACGGAGCTCGAATTCTTATTAGGAGCTT
TGTTGCTCCCTAGACCTGCTTTTTGAATTTCTGCTTTCTTGTACTTTGTCCACATTAGATGCTGCAGTGG
TGTTGCTGTCAGCAGCAGCTGGTGGTGAATCAACTGATATAGGCAGTCTACTGTCCTTGGTCAAAAAATC
ATGGATGCTTGTCCTTCGTGTAGTTCCTTCGGCAGTTGAGATCACGCTGCTTGCACGAGGTAAAGTTGCA
TAAGGGTTACTATCTTTTGATTGTCGTGACAGAGAAGATTCTTTTACTAATTTTATTTTTCCTTGAGTGC
CTGGTGTAGGTTTTCCCGCAGAACTAATGAAGTAGGTATCTTCAGTTTTTCGAGGACCAGGTCTCAAAAA
CTCAGGCTTAGTTGTCCGTCTATCATAGAAGTCCCCTGGGGTTTTTCCACTTACTGACCTGGCCAGACCA
CAGCTAACTGGTTTGTCTTTTCCCAAAAAGTCAGAAGAGACAGACAAACTTTTCATTACTTCATCTAAAA
GATTCTCTTGACTTGAGGACTTTATCTGTACTGAGGTAAGCTTATTGCTTTCTTCCAAAAACTGTTGTAG
AGTAACAACTTCACTTCCAGGGGAACCAGTTTTGATCTTGTGATGTCGACTCTCCAGTGTTTCAGACATA
TGGCTGCCGCGCGGCACCAGGCCGCTGCTGTGATGATGATGATGATGGCTGCTGCCCATGGTATATCTCC
TTCTTAAAGTTAAACAAAATTATTTCTAGAGGGGAATTGTTATCCGCTCACAATTCCCCTATAGTGAGTC
GTATTAATTTCGCGGGATCGAGATCTCGATCCTCTACGCCGGACGCATCGTGGCCGGCATCACCGGCGCC
ACAGGTGCGGTTGCTGGCGCCTATATCGCCGACATCACCGATGGGGAAGATCGGGCTCGCCACTTCGGGC
TCATGAGCGCTTGTTTCGGCGTGGGTATGGTGGCAGGCCCCGTGGCCGGGGGACTGTTGGGCGCCATCTC
CTTGCATGCACCATTCCTTGCGGCGGCGGTGCTCAACGGCCTCAACCTACTACTGGGCTGCTTCCTAATG
CAGGAGTCGCATAAGGGAGAGCGTCGAGATCCCGGACACCATCGAATGGCGCAAAACCTTTCGCGGTATG
GCATGATAGCGCCCGGAAGAGAGTCAATTCAGGGTGGTGAATGTGAAACCAGTAACGTTATACGATGTCG
CAGAGTATGCCGGTGTCTCTTATCAGACCGTTTCCCGCGTGGTGAACCAGGCCAGCCACGTTTCTGCGAA
AACGCGGGAAAAAGTGGAAGCGGCGATGGCGGAGCTGAATTACATTCCCAACCGCGTGGCACAACAACTG
GCGGGCAAACAGTCGTTGCTGATTGGCGTTGCCACCTCCAGTCTGGCCCTGCACGCGCCGTCGCAAATTG
TCGCGGCGATTAAATCTCGCGCCGATCAACTGGGTGCCAGCGTGGTGGTGTCGATGGTAGAACGAAGCGG
CGTCGAAGCCTGTAAAGCGGCGGTGCACAATCTTCTCGCGCAACGCGTCAGTGGGCTGATCATTAACTAT
CCGCTGGATGACCAGGATGCCATTGCTGTGGAAGCTGCCTGCACTAATGTTCCGGCGTTATTTCTTGATG
TCTCTGACCAGACACCCATCAACAGTATTATTTTCTCCCATGAAGACGGTACGCGACTGGGCGTGGAGCA
TCTGGTCGCATTGGGTCACCAGCAAATCGCGCTGTTAGCGGGCCCATTAAGTTCTGTCTCGGCGCGTCTG
CGTCTGGCTGGCTGGCATAAATATCTCACTCGCAATCAAATTCAGCCGATAGCGGAACGGGAAGGCGACT
GGAGTGCCATGTCCGGTTTTCAACAAACCATGCAAATGCTGAATGAGGGCATCGTTCCCACTGCGATGCT
GGTTGCCAACGATCAGATGGCGCTGGGCGCAATGCGCGCCATTACCGAGTCCGGGCTGCGCGTTGGTGCG
GATATCTCGGTAGTGGGATACGACGATACCGAAGACAGCTCATGTTATATCCCGCCGTTAACCACCATCA
AACAGGATTTTCGCCTGCTGGGGCAAACCAGCGTGGACCGCTTGCTGCAACTCTCTCAGGGCCAGGCGGT
GAAGGGCAATCAGCTGTTGCCCGTCTCACTGGTGAAAAGAAAAACCACCCTGGCGCCCAATACGCAAACC
GCCTCTCCCCGCGCGTTGGCCGATTCATTAATGCAGCTGGCACGACAGGTTTCCCGACTGGAAAGCGGGC
AGTGAGCGCAACGCAATTAATGTAAGTTAGCTCACTCATTAGGCACCGGGATCTCGACCGATGCCCTTGA
GAGCCTTCAACCCAGTCAGCTCCTTCCGGTGGGCGCGGGGCATGACTATCGTCGCCGCACTTATGACTGT
CTTCTTTATCATGCAACTCGTAGGACAGGTGCCGGCAGCGCTCTGGGTCATTTTCGGCGAGGACCGCTTT
CGCTGGAGCGCGACGATGATCGGCCTGTCGCTTGCGGTATTCGGAATCTTGCACGCCCTCGCTCAAGCCT
TCGTCACTGGTCCCGCCACCAAACGTTTCGGCGAGAAGCAGGCCATTATCGCCGGCATGGCGGCCCCACG
GGTGCGCATGATCGTGCTCCTGTCGTTGAGGACCCGGCTAGGCTGGCGGGGTTGCCTTACTGGTTAGCAG
AATGAATCACCGATACGCGAGCGAACGTGAAGCGACTGCTGCTGCAAAACGTCTGCGACCTGAGCAACAA
CATGAATGGTCTTCGGTTTCCGTGTTTCGTAAAGTCTGGAAACGCGGAAGTCAGCGCCCTGCACCATTAT
GTTCCGGATCTGCATCGCAGGATGCTGCTGGCTACCCTGTGGAACACCTACATCTGTATTAACGAAGCGC
TGGCATTGACCCTGAGTGATTTTTCTCTGGTCCCGCCGCATCCATACCGCCAGTTGTTTACCCTCACAAC
GTTCCAGTAACCGGGCATGTTCATCATCAGTAACCCGTATCGTGAGCATCCTCTCTCGTTTCATCGGTAT
CATTACCCCCATGAACAGAAATCCCCCTTACACGGAGGCATCAGTGACCAAACAGGAAAAAACCGCCCTT
AACATGGCCCGCTTTATCAGAAGCCAGACATTAACGCTTCTGGAGAAACTCAACGAGCTGGACGCGGATG
AACAGGCAGACATCTGTGAATCGCTTCACGACCACGCTGATGAGCTTTACCGCAGCTGCCTCGCGCGTTT
CGGTGATGACGGTGAAAACCTCTGACACATGCAGCTCCCGGAGACGGTCACAGCTTGTCTGTAAGCGGAT
GCCGGGAGCAGACAAGCCCGTCAGGGCGCGTCAGCGGGTGTTGGCGGGTGTCGGGGCGCAGCCATGACCC
AGTCACGTAGCGATAGCGGAGTGTATACTGGCTTAACTATGCGGCATCAGAGCAGATTGTACTGAGAGTG
CACCATATATGCGGTGTGAAATACCGCACAGATGCGTAAGGAGAAAATACCGCATCAGGCGCTCTTCCGC
TTCCTCGCTCACTGACTCGCTGCGCTCGGTCGTTCGGCTGCGGCGAGCGGTATCAGCTCACTCAAAGGCG
GTAATACGGTTATCCACAGAATCAGGGGATAACGCAGGAAAGAACATGTGAGCAAAAGGCCAGCAAAAGG
CCAGGAACCGTAAAAAGGCCGCGTTGCTGGCGTTTTTCCATAGGCTCCGCCCCCCTGACGAGCATCACAA
AAATCGACGCTCAAGTCAGAGGTGGCGAAACCCGACAGGACTATAAAGATACCAGGCGTTTCCCCCTGGA
AGCTCCCTCGTGCGCTCTCCTGTTCCGACCCTGCCGCTTACCGGATACCTGTCCGCCTTTCTCCCTTCGG
GAAGCGTGGCGCTTTCTCATAGCTCACGCTGTAGGTATCTCAGTTCGGTGTAGGTCGTTCGCTCCAAGCT
GGGCTGTGTGCACGAACCCCCCGTTCAGCCCGACCGCTGCGCCTTATCCGGTAACTATCGTCTTGAGTCC
AACCCGGTAAGACACGACTTATCGCCACTGGCAGCAGCCACTGGTAACAGGATTAGCAGAGCGAGGTATG
TAGGCGGTGCTACAGAGTTCTTGAAGTGGTGGCCTAACTACGGCTACACTAGAAGGACAGTATTTGGTAT
CTGCGCTCTGCTGAAGCCAGTTACCTTCGGAAAAAGAGTTGGTAGCTCTTGATCCGGCAAACAAACCACC
GCTGGTAGCGGTGGTTTTTTTGTTTGCAAGCAGCAGATTACGCGCAGAAAAAAAGGATCTCAAGAAGATC
CTTTGATCTTTTCTACGGGGTCTGACGCTCAGTGGAACGAAAACTCACGTTAAGGGATTTTGGTCATGAA
CAATAAAACTGTCTGCTTACATAAACAGTAATACAAGGGGTGTTATGAGCCATATTCAACGGGAAACGTC
TTGCTCTAGGCCGCGATTAAATTCCAACATGGATGCTGATTTATATGGGTATAAATGGGCTCGCGATAAT
GTCGGGCAATCAGGTGCGACAATCTATCGATTGTATGGGAAGCCCGATGCGCCAGAGTTGTTTCTGAAAC
ATGGCAAAGGTAGCGTTGCCAATGATGTTACAGATGAGATGGTCAGACTAAACTGGCTGACGGAATTTAT
GCCTCTTCCGACCATCAAGCATTTTATCCGTACTCCTGATGATGCATGGTTACTCACCACTGCGATCCCC
GGGAAAACAGCATTCCAGGTATTAGAAGAATATCCTGATTCAGGTGAAAATATTGTTGATGCGCTGGCAG
TGTTCCTGCGCCGGTTGCATTCGATTCCTGTTTGTAATTGTCCTTTTAACAGCGATCGCGTATTTCGTCT
CGCTCAGGCGCAATCACGAATGAATAACGGTTTGGTTGATGCGAGTGATTTTGATGACGAGCGTAATGGC
TGGCCTGTTGAACAAGTCTGGAAAGAAATGCATAAACTTTTGCCATTCTCACCGGATTCAGTCGTCACTC
ATGGTGATTTCTCACTTGATAACCTTATTTTTGACGAGGGGAAATTAATAGGTTGTATTGATGTTGGACG
AGTCGGAATCGCAGACCGATACCAGGATCTTGCCATCCTATGGAACTGCCTCGGTGAGTTTTCTCCTTCA
TTACAGAAACGGCTTTTTCAAAAATATGGTATTGATAATCCTGATATGAATAAATTGCAGTTTCATTTGA
TGCTCGATGAGTTTTTCTAAGAATTAATTCATGAGCGGATACATATTTGAATGTATTTAGAAAAATAAAC
AAATAGGGGTTCCGCGCACATTTCCCCGAAAAGTGCCACCTGAAATTGTAAACGTTAATATTTTGTTAAA
ATTCGCGTTAAATTTTTGTTAAATCAGCTCATTTTTTAACCAATAGGCCGAAATCGGCAAAATCCCTTAT
AAATCAAAAGAATAGACCGAGATAGGGT
[37 nt withheld, positions 5629-5665]
AAAGAACGTGGACTCCAACGTCAAAGG
[49 nt withheld, positions 5693-5741]
T
[91 nt withheld, positions 5743-5833]
G
[124 nt withheld, positions 5835-5958]
CCCATTCGCCA
