>Addgene plasmid #69864 | His-GIV-CTs | addgene partial sequence | sequence record 127197 | LacI-R 5'-GGCATACTCTGCGACATCGT-3'
CATTCACCACCCTGAATTGACTCTCTTCCGGGCGCTATCATGCCATACCGCGAAAGGTTTTGCGCCATTC
GATGGTGTCCGGGATCTCGACGCTCTCCCTTATGCGACTCCTGCATTAGGAAGCAGCCCAGTAGTAGGTT
GAGGCCGTTGAGCACCGCCGCCGCAAGGAATGGTGCATGCAAGGAGATGGCGCCCAACAGTCCCCCGGCC
ACGGGGCCTGCCACCATACCCACGCCGAAACAAGCGCTCATGAGCCCGAAGTGGCGAGCCCGATCTTCCC
CATCGGTGATGTCGGCGATATAGGCGCCAGCAACCGCACCTGTGGCGCCGGTGATGCCGGCCACGATGCG
TCCGGCGTAGAGGATCGAGATCTCGATCCCGCGAAATTAATACGACTCACTATAGGGGAATTGTGAGCGG
ATAACAATTCCCCTCTAGAAATAATTTTGTTTAACTTTAAGAAGGAGATATACCATGGGCAGCAGCCATC
ATCATCATCATCACAGCAGCGGCCTGGTGCCGCGCGGCAGCCATATGTCTGAAACACTGGAGAGTCGACA
TCACAAGATCAAAACTGGTTCCCCTGGAAGTGAAGTTGTTACTCTACAACAGTTTTTGGAAGAAAGCAAT
AAGCTTACCTCAGTACAGATAAAGTCCTCAAGTCAAGAGAATCTTTTAGATGAAGTAATGAAAAGTTTGT
CTGTCTCTTCTGACTTTTTGGGAAAAGACAAACCAGTTAGCTGTGGTCTGGCCAGGTCAGTAAGTGGAAA
AACCCCAGGGGACTTCTATGATAGACGGACAACTAAGCCTGAGTTTT
