>Addgene plasmid #69864 | His-GIV-CTs | addgene partial sequence | sequence record 127198 | F1ori-R 5'-AGGGAAGAAAGCGAAAGGAG-3'
GCGCCGCTACAGGGCGCGTCCCATTCGCCAATCCGGATATAGTTCCTCCTTTCAGCAAAAAACCCCTCAA
GACCCGTTTAGAGGCCCCAAGGGGTTATGCTAGTTATTGCTCAGCGGTGGCAGCAGCCAACTCAGCTTCC
TTTCGGGCTTTGTTAGCAGCCGGATCTCAGTGGTGGTGGTGGTGGTGCTCGAGTGCGGCCGCAAGCTTGT
CGACGGAGCTCGAATTCTTATTAGGAGCTTTGTTGCTCCCTAGACCTGCTTTTTGAATTTCTGCTTTCTT
GTACTTTGTCCACATTAGATGCTGCAGTGGTGTTGCTGTCAGCAGCAGCTGGTGGTGAATCAACTGATAT
AGGCAGTCTACTGTCCTTGGTCAAAAAATCATGGATGCTTGTCCTTCGTGTAGTTCCTTCGGCAGTTGAG
ATCACGCTGCTTGCACGAGGTAAAGTTGCATAAGGGTTACTATCTTTTGATTGTCGTGACAGAGAAGATT
CTTTTACTAATTTTATTTTTCCTTGAGTGCCTGGTGTAGGTTTTCCCGCAGAACTAATGAAGTAGGTATC
TTCAGTTTTTCGAGGACCAGGTCTCAAAAACTCAGGCTTAGTTGTCCGTCTATCATAGAAGTCCCCTGGG
GTTTTTCCACTTACTGACCTGGCCAGACCACAGCTAACTGGTTTGTCTTTTCCCA
